Addgene plasmid #54429: LI D-E C-NES c1
Depositing lab: Martin Parniske. Depositing organization: Ludwig-Maximilians-Universitaet Muenchen (LMU). Publication: A modular plasmid assembly kit for multigene expression, gene silencing and silencing rescue in plants. Binder A, Lambert J, Morbitzer R, Popp C, Ott T, Lahaye T, Parniske M. PLoS One. 2014 Feb 13;9(2):e88218. doi: 10.1371/journal.pone.0088218. eCollection 2014. PubMed 24551083.
Backbone
  Vector backbone: pUC57(Gent)
  Backbone manufacturer: Parniske lab
  Vector type: cloning vector
Growth in bacteria
  Bacterial resistance: Gentamicin, 10 μg/mL
  Growth temperature: 37°C
  Growth strain: DH5alpha
  Copy number: High Copy
Gene/Insert
  Gene/Insert name: NES of heat stable inhibitor (PKI)
  Species: Synthetic
  Cloning method: Unknown
  Sequencing primers: 5′ M13-F20; 3′ M13Rev
Terms and licenses: Academic/Nonprofit Terms; Industry Terms: Not Available to Industry
How to cite: LI D-E C-NES c1 was a gift from Martin Parniske (Addgene plasmid # 54429 ; http://n2t.net/addgene:54429 ; RRID:Addgene_54429)
