[The description below was written by a language model from this plasmid's Addgene catalogue record and pLannotate feature annotations shown in this document.]
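Description:
LI D-E C-NES c1 is a small (about 2.6 kb) bacterial cloning vector built on pUC57(Gent), a gentamicin-resistant derivative of pUC57. It belongs to a modular plasmid assembly kit developed for multigene expression, gene silencing and silencing rescue in plants. The name suggests a level I ("LI") module occupying the D-E position of the assembly scheme, supplying a C-terminal tag, although the record does not explain this nomenclature or state the cloning method or the restriction sites that flank the module. The plasmid is propagated in E. coli at high copy from a ColE1/pUC-type origin. Selection relies on the aacC1 gentamicin acetyltransferase gene, which spans the numbering origin of the circular sequence and lies downstream of a class 1 integron Pc promoter.

The payload is a synthetic sequence encoding the nuclear export signal (NES) of the heat-stable protein kinase inhibitor PKI, a short leucine-rich motif that directs fused proteins out of the nucleus. The automated annotation does not call this element as a feature. It most plausibly sits in the unannotated stretch between the lacZα fragment and the lac operator, the region read by the listed M13 sequencing primers, but this placement is an inference. The remaining annotations are backbone remnants: the lac promoter, operator and CAP binding site, plus fragments of lacZα, lacI, rop and bom. No plant promoter, terminator or plant selection marker is present, so the plasmid is not an expression construct in itself. It serves as a donor part, combined with other kit modules to add a C-terminal NES to a protein of interest and bias its localisation toward the cytoplasm in plant cells.
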