Features (pLannotate 1.2.2; 10 found; start..end, strand, type, name):
    336..371     +  CDS            rop (fragment): Rop protein, which maintains plasmids at low copy number; rop
    473..572     +  misc_feature   bom (fragment): basis of mobility region from pBR322
    578..735     -  CDS            lacZα (fragment): LacZα fragment of β-galactosidase; lacZ fragment
    952..968     -  protein_bind   lac operator: The lac repressor binds to the lac operator to inhibit transcription in E. coli. This inhibition can be relieved by adding lactose or isopropyl-β-D-thiogalactopyranoside (IPTG). lac repressor encoded by lacI
    976..1006    -  promoter       lac promoter: promoter for the E. coli lac operon
   1021..1042    -  protein_bind   CAP binding site: CAP binding activates transcription in the presence of cAMP. E. coli catabolite activator protein
   1055..1147    -  CDS            lacI (fragment): lac repressor; lacI; The lac repressor binds to the lac operator to inhibit transcription in E. coli. This inhibition can be relieved by adding lactose or isopropyl-β-D-thiogalactopyranoside (IPTG).
   1330..1918    -  rep_origin     ori: high-copy-number ColE1/pMB1/pBR322/pUC origin of replication
   2033..2061    +  promoter       Pc promoter: intI1 (promoter lies within the coding sequence); class 1 integron promoter
   2250..219     +  CDS            aacC1 (across the origin): AACC1_PSEAI - Experimental evidence at protein level: Swiss-Prot protein existence level 1. Responsible for gentamicin resistance and has a limited substrate range. From Pseudomonas aeruginosa.
>Addgene plasmid #54429 | LI D-E C-NES c1 | depositor full sequence | sequence record 84649 | Full Sequence
GAGATCTATATCTATGATCTCGCAGTCTCCGGCGAGCACCGGAGGCAGGGCATTGCCACCGCGCTCATCA
ATCTCCTCAAGCATGAGGCCAACGCGCTTGGTGCTTATGTGATCTACGTGCAAGCAGATTACGGTGACGA
TCCCGCAGTGGCTCTCTATACAAAGTTGGGCATACGGGAAGAAGTGATGCACTTTGATATCGACCCAAGT
ACCGCCACCTAACAATTCGTTCAAGCCGAGATCGGCTTCCCGGCCGCGGAGTTGTTCGGTAAATTGTCAC
AACGCCGCTCATGACATTAACCTATAAAAATAGGCGTATCACGAGGCCCTTTTGTCTCGCGCGTTTCGGT
GATGACGGTGAAAACCTCTGACACATGCAGCTCCCGGAGAAGGTCACAGCTTGTCTGTAAGCGGATGCCG
GGAGCAGACAAGCCCGTCAGGGCGCGTCAGCGGGTGTTGGCGGGTGTCGGGGCTGGCTTAACTATGCGGC
ATCAGAGCAGATTGTACTGAGAGTGCACCATATGCGGTGTGAAATACCGCACAGATGCGTAAGGAGAAAA
TACCGCATCAGGCGCCATTCGCCATTCAGGCTGCGCAACTGTTGGGAAGGGCGATCGGTGCGGGCCTCTT
CGCTATTACGCCAGCTGGCGAAAGGGGGATGTGCTGCAAGGCGATTAAGTTGGGTAACGCCAGGGTTTTC
CCAGTCACGACGTTGTAAAACGACGGCCAGTGAATTCGAGCTCGGTACCTCGATGGTCTCAAAGGGACTG
CAGAACGAGCTTGCTCTTAAGTTGGCTGGACTTGATATTAACAAGACTGGAGGAGTCGACTCGAGTGCGT
AAAATCAGAGACCTACGAATGCATCTAGATATCGGATCCCGGGCCCGTCGACTGCAGAGGCCTGCATGCA
AGCTTGGCGTAATCATGGTCATAGCTGTTTCCTGTGTGAAATTGTTATCCGCTCACAATTCCACACAACA
TACGAGCCGGAAGCATAAAGTGTAAAGCCTGGGGTGCCTAATGAGTGAGCTAACTCACATTAATTGCGTT
GCGCTCACTGCCCGCTTTCCAGTCGGGAAACCTGTCGTGCCAGCTGCATTAATGAATCGGCCAACGCGCG
GGGAGAGGCGGTTTGCGTATTGGGCGCTCTTCCGCTTCCTCGCTCACTGACTCGCTGCGCTCGGTCGTTC
GGCTGCGGCGAGCGGTATCAGCTCACTCAAAGGCGGTAATACGGTTATCCACAGAATCAGGGGATAACGC
AGGAAAGAACATGTGAGCAAAAGGCCAGCAAAAGGCCAGGAACCGTAAAAAGGCCGCGTTGCTGGCGTTT
TTCCATAGGCTCCGCCCCCCTGACGAGCATCACAAAAATCGACGCTCAAGTCAGAGGTGGCGAAACCCGA
CAGGACTATAAAGATACCAGGCGTTTCCCCCTGGAAGCTCCCTCGTGCGCTCTCCTGTTCCGACCCTGCC
GCTTACCGGATACCTGTCCGCCTTTCTCCCTTCGGGAAGCGTGGCGCTTTCTCATAGCTCACGCTGTAGG
TATCTCAGTTCGGTGTAGGTCGTTCGCTCCAAGCTGGGCTGTGTGCACGAACCCCCCGTTCAGCCCGACC
GCTGCGCCTTATCCGGTAACTATCGTCTTGAGTCCAACCCGGTAAGACACGACTTATCGCCACTGGCAGC
AGCCACTGGTAACAGGATTAGCAGAGCGAGGTATGTAGGCGGTGCTACAGAGTTCTTGAAGTGGTGGCCT
AACTACGGCTACACTAGAAGAACAGTATTTGGTATCTGCGCTCTGCTGAAGCCAGTTACCTTCGGAAAAA
GAGTTGGTAGCTCTTGATCCGGCAAACAAACCACCGCTGGTAGCGGTGGTTTTTTTGTTTGCAAGCAGCA
GATTACGCGCAGAAAAAAAGGATCTCAAGAAGATCCTTTGATCTTTTCTACGGGGTCTGACGCTCAGTGG
AACGAAAACTCACGTTAAGGGATTTTGGTCATGAGGCGCACACCGTGGAAACGGATGAAGGCACGAACCC
AGTTGACATAAGCCTGTTCGGTTCGTAAACTGTAATGCAAGTAGCGTATGCGCTCACGCAACTGGTCCAG
AACCTTGACCGAACGCAGCGGTGGTAACGGCGCAGTGGCGGTTTTCATGGCTTGTTATGACTGTTTTTTT
GTACAGTCTATGCCTCGGGCATCCAAGCAGCAAGCGCGTTACGCCGTGGGTCGATGTTTGATGTTATGGA
GCAGCAACGATGTTACGCAGCAGCAACGATGTTACGCAGCAGGGCAGTCGCCCTAAAACAAAGTTAGGTG
GCTCAAGTATGGGCATCATTCGCACATGTAGGCTCGGCCCTGACCAAGTCAAATCCATGCGGGCTGCTCT
TGATCTTTTCGGTCGTGAGTTCGGCGACGTAGCCACCTACTCCCAACATCAGCCGGACTCCGATTACCTC
GGGAACTTGCTCCGTAGTAAGACATTCATCGCGCTTGCTGCCTTCGACCAAGAAGCGGTTGTTGGCGCTC
TCGCGGCTTACGTTCTGCCCAGGTTTGAGCAGCCGCGTAGT
