>Addgene plasmid #54429 | LI D-E C-NES c1 | addgene partial sequence | sequence record 87579 | M13pUC-Fwd 5'-CCCAGTCACGACGTTGTAAAACG-3'
TCGAGCTCGGTACCTCGATGGTCTCAAAGGGACTGCAGAACGAGCTTGCTCTTAAGTTGGCTGGACTTGA
TATTAACAAGACTGGAGGAGTCGACTCGAGTGCGTAAAATCAGAGACCTACGAATGCATCTAGATATCGG
ATCCCGGGCCCGTCGACTGCAGAGGCCTGCATGCAAGCTTGGCGTAATCATGGTCATAGCTGTTTCCTGT
GTGAAATTGTTATCCGCTCACAATTCCACACAACATACGAGCCGGAAGCATAAAGTGTAAAGCCTGGGGT
GCCTAATGAGTGAGCTAACTCACATTAATTGCGTTGCGCTCACTGCCCGCTTTCCAGTCGGGAAACCTGT
CGTGCCAGCTGCATTAATGAATCGGCCAACGCGCGGGGAGAGGCGGTTTGCGTATTGGGCGCTCTTCCGC
TTCCTCGCTCACTGACTCGCTGCGCTCGGTCGTTCGGCTGCGGCGAGCGGTATCAGCTCACTCAAAGGCG
GTAATACGGTTATCCACAGAATCAGGGGATAACGCAGGAAAGAACATGTGAGCAAAAGGCCAGCAAAAGG
CCAGGAACCGTAAAAAGGCCGCGTTGCTGGCGTTTTTCCATAGGCTCCGCCCCCCTGACGAGCATCACAA
AAATCGACGCTCAAGTCAGAGGTGGCGAAACCCGACAGGACTATAAAGATACCAGGCGTTTCCCCCTGGA
AGCTCCCTCGTGCGCTCTCCTGTTCCGACCCTGCCGCTTACCGGATACCTGTCCGCCTTTCTCCCTTCGG
GAAGCGTGGCGCTTTCTCATAGCTCACGCTGTAGGTATCTCAGTTCGGTGTAGGTCGTTCGCTCCAAGCT
GGGCTGTGTGCACGAACCCCCCGTTCAGCCCGACCGCTGCGCCTTATCCGGTAACTATCGTCTTGAGTCC
AACCCGGTAAGACACGACTTATCGCCACTGGCAGCAGCCACTGGTAACAGGATTAGCAGAGCGAGGTATG
TAGGCGGTGCTACAGAGTTCTTGAAGTGGTGGCCTAACTACGGCTACACTAGAAGAACAGTATTTGGTAT
CTGCGCTCTGCTGAAGCCAGTT
