>Addgene plasmid #54429 | LI D-E C-NES c1 | addgene partial sequence | sequence record 87580 | M13pUC-Rev 5'-AGCGGATAACAATTTCACACAGG-3'
AGCTTGCATGCAGGCCTCTGCAGTCGACGGGCCCGGGATCCGATATCTAGATGCATTCGTAGGTCTCTGA
TTTTACGCACTCGAGTCGACTCCTCCAGTCTTGTTAATATCAAGTCCAGCCAACTTAAGAGCAAGCTCGT
TCTGCAGTCCCTTTGAGACCATCGAGGTACCGAGCTCGAATTCACTGGCCGTCGTTTTACAACGTCGTGA
CTGGGAAAACCCTGGCGTTACCCAACTTAATCGCCTTGCAGCACATCCCCCTTTCGCCAGCTGGCGTAAT
AGCGAAGAGGCCCGCACCGATCGCCCTTCCCAACAGTTGCGCAGCCTGAATGGCGAATGGCGCCTGATGC
GGTATTTTCTCCTTACGCATCTGTGCGGTATTTCACACCGCATATGGTGCACTCTCAGTACAATCTGCTC
TGATGCCGCATAGTTAAGCCAGCCCCGACACCCGCCAACACCCGCTGACGCGCCCTGACGGGCTTGTCTG
CTCCCGGCATCCGCTTACAGACAAGCTGTGACCTTCTCCGGGAGCTGCATGTGTCAGAGGTTTTCACCGT
CATCACCGAAACGCGCGAGACAAAAGGGCCTCGTGATACGCCTATTTTTATAGGTTAATGTCATGAGCGG
CGTTGTGACAATTTACCGAACAACTCCGCGGCCGGGAAGCCGATCTCGGCTTGAACGAATTGTTAGGTGG
CGGTACTTGGGTCGATATCAAAGTGCATCACTTCTTCCCGTATGCCCAACTTTGTATAGAGAGCCACTGC
GGGATCGTCACCGTAATCTGCTTGCACGTAGATCACATAAGCACCAAGCGCGTTGGCCTCATGCTTGAGG
AGATTGATGAGCGCGGTGGCAATGCCCTGCCTCCGGTGCTCTCCGGAGACTGCGAGATCATAGATATAGA
TCTCACTACGCGGCTGCTCAAACTTGGGCAGAACGTAAGCCGCGAGAGCGCCAACAACCGCTTCTTGGTC
GAAGGCAGCAAGCGCGATGAATGTCTTACTACGGAGCA
